>Addgene plasmid #45293 | pLEX_970_puro_DEST_V5_TLOC1(220aa)deltaN81 | depositor partial sequence | sequence record 63357 | TLOC1 5'
NNNNNNNNNNNNNNNNNNCNCCCCNNTTTGNNNNNNNNNNNGGCGGTAGGNGNGTACGGNGGGAGGTCTA
TATAAGCAGAGCTCTCTGGCTNACTGTCGGGATCAACAAGTTTGTACAAAAAAGTTGGCATGTGCAACAG
GCTTTTAAAGAAGCAGTTTTTTCACCGAGCCCTAAAAGTANNGAAAATGAAATATGATAAAGACATAAAG
AAAGAAAAAGATAAAGGAAAAGCTGAAAGTGGAAAAGAAGAAGATAAAAAGAGCAAGAAAGAAAATATAA
AGGATGAGAAGACAAAAAAAGAAAAAGAGAAAAAAAAAGATGGTGAAAAGGAAGAATCCAAAAAGGAGGA
AACTCCAGGAACTCCTAAAAAGAAGGAAACTAAGAAAAAATTCAAACTTGAGCCACATGATGATCAGGTT
TTTCTGGATGGAAATGATTTTGAAATGATAACAAAAGAGGAACTGGAACAGCAAACAGATGGGGATTGTG
AAGAGGATGAGGAAGAGGAAAATGATGGAGAAACACCTAAATCTTCACATGAAAAATCATACCCAACTTT
CTTGTACAAAGTGGTTGGTAAGCCTATCCCTAACCCTCTCCTCGGTCTCGATTCTACGTAGTAATGAGCT
AGCGCTAACCGGTGGCGCGTTAAGTCGACAATCAACCTCTGGATTACAAAATTTGTGAAAGATTGACTGG
TATTCTTAACTATGTTGCTCCTTTTACGCTATGTGGATACGCTGCTTTAATGCCTTTTGTATCATGCTAT
TGCTTCCCGTATGGCTTTCATTTTTCTCCTCCTTGTATAAATCCTGNTTGCTGTCTCTTTTATGAGGAGT
TTGTGGCCCGTTGTCANGCAACGTGGCGTGGTGTGCACTGTGTTTGCTGACGCAACCCCCCACTGGTTGG
GGCATTGCCACCACCTGTCAGCTCCTTTCCCGGGACTTTCGCTTTCCCCCTCCCTATTGCCACGGCGGAA
CTCATCNCCGCCTNGCCTNNCCCGCTGCTGGACAGGGGCTCGGCTGTTGGGNACTGAACAATTCCGNGGN
GTTGTCCGGGAAAATCATCGTCCTTTCCCTNNGNNNGCTCCGCCNGNNNNNGCCNCCNNNNNTCNNNNNN
NGNACGTTCCTTNCTGNNTACGTTCCNTNNNGTCCNNNAANNNANNNGANCNNNNNCTTNNNCNNGNGNG
NCNGNNNTNNN
