>Addgene plasmid #45293 | pLEX_970_puro_DEST_V5_TLOC1(220aa)deltaN81 | depositor partial sequence | sequence record 63358 | TLOC1 3'
NNNNNNNNNNNNNNNNNNNNCNNNAGCGNNNNNNGCAGGCGGCGATGAGTTCCGCCGTGGCAATAGGGAG
GGGGAAAGCGAAAGTCCCGGAAAGGAGCTGACAGGTGGTGGCAATGCCCCAACCAGTGGGGGTTGCGTCA
GCAAACACAGTGCACACCACGCCACGTTGCCTGACAACGGGCCACAACTCCTCATAAAGAGACAGCAACC
AGGATTTATACAAGGAGGAGAAAATGAAAGCCATACGGGAAGCAATAGCATGATACAAAGGCATTAAAGC
AGCGTATCCACATAGCGTAAAAGGAGCAACATAGTTAAGAATACCAGTCAATCTTTCACAAATTTTGTAA
TCCAGAGGTTGATTGTCGACTTAACGCGCCACCGGTTAGCGCTAGCTCATTACTACGTAGAATCGAGACC
GAGGAGAGGGTTAGGGATAGGCTTACCAACCACTTTGTACAAGAAAGTTGGGTATGATTTTTCATGTGAA
GATTTAGGTGTTTCTCCATCATTTTCCTCTTCCTCATCCTCTTCACAATCCCCATCTGTTTGCTGTTCCA
GTTCCTCTTTTGTTATCATTTCAAAATCATTTCCATCCAGAAAAACCTGATCATCATGTGGCTCAAGTTT
GAATTTTTTCTTAGTTTCCTTCTTTTTAGGAGTTCCTGGAGTTTCCTCCTTTTTGGATTCTTCCTTTTCA
CCATCTTTTTTTTTCTCTTTTTCTTTTTTTGTCTTCTCATCCTTTATATTTTCTTTCTTGCTCTTTTTAT
CTTCTTCTTTTCCACTTTCAGCTTTTCCTTTATCTTTTTCTTTCTTTATGTCTTTATCATATTTCATTTT
CATTACTTTTAGGGCTCGGTGAAAAAACTGCTTCTTTAAAAGCCTGTTGCACATGCCAACTTTTTTGTAC
AAACTTGTTGATCCCGACAGTTAGCCAGAGAGCTCTGCTTATATAGACCTCCCACCGTACACGCCTACCG
CCCATTTGCGTCAATGGGGCGGANTTGTTACNACATTTTNGNAAAGTCCCGTTNATTTTGGNNCNAAACA
ACTCCCATTGACGTCANGGGNGGNNACNTNGNAATCCCCGNGANTCNAACNCTATCCNCNCCCNNTTGAT
NNNCTNCCAAAACCNNNNNCNNCCCNNGGNNANNNNNNNNNTGANNNNAANANCNNNNNNNNNN
