>Addgene plasmid #45293 | pLEX_970_puro_DEST_V5_TLOC1(220aa)deltaN81 | addgene partial sequence | sequence record 64311 | WPRE-R 5'-CATAGCGTAAAAGGAGCAACA-3'
GTCAATCTTTCACAAATTTTGTAATCCAGAGGTTGATTGTCGACTTAACGCGCCACCGGTTAGCGCTAGC
TCATTACTACGTAGAATCGAGACCGAGGAGAGGGTTAGGGATAGGCTTACCAACCACTTTGTACAAGAAA
GTTGGGTATGATTTTTCATGTGAAGATTTAGGTGTTTCTCCATCATTTTCCTCTTCCTCATCCTCTTCAC
AATCCCCATCTGTTTGCTGTTCCAGTTCCTCTTTTGTTATCATTTCAAAATCATTTCCATCCAGAAAAAC
CTGATCATCATGTGGCTCAAGTTTGAATTTTTTCTTAGTTTCCTTCTTTTTAGGAGTTCCTGGAGTTTCC
TCCTTTTTGGATTCTTCCTTTTCACCATCTTTTTTTTTCTCTTTTTCTTTTTTTGTCTTCTCATCCTTTA
TATTTTCTTTCTTGCTCTTTTTATCTTCTTCTTTTCCACTTTCAGCTTTTCCTTTATCTTTTTCTTTCTT
TATGTCTTTATCATATTTCATTTTCATTACTTTTAGGGCTCGGTGAAAAAACTGCTTCTTTAAAAGCCTG
TTGCACATGCCAACTTTTTTGTACAAACTTGTTGATCCCGACAGTTAGCCAGAGAGCTCTGCTTATATAG
ACCTCCCACCGTACACGCCTACCGCCCATTTGCGTCAATGGGGCGGAGTTGTTACGACATTTTGGAAAGT
CCCGTTGATTTTGGTGCCAAAACAAACTCCCATTGACGTCAATGGGGTGGAGACTTGGAAATCCCCGTGA
GTCAAACCGCTATCCACGCCCATTGATGTACTGCCAAAACCGCATCACCATGGTAATAGCGATGACTAAT
ACGTAGATGTACTGCCAAGTAGGAAAGTCCCATAAGGTCATGTACTGGGCAT
