>Addgene plasmid #45293 | pLEX_970_puro_DEST_V5_TLOC1(220aa)deltaN81 | addgene partial sequence | sequence record 64338 | CMV-F 5'-CGCAAATGGGCGGTAGGCGTG-3'
CTATATAAGCAGAGCTCTCTGGCTAACTGTCGGGATCAACAAGTTTGTACAAAAAAGTTGGCATGTGCAA
CAGGCTTTTAAAGAAGCAGTTTTTTCACCGAGCCCTAAAAGTAATGAAAATGAAATATGATAAAGACATA
AAGAAAGAAAAAGATAAAGGAAAAGCTGAAAGTGGAAAAGAAGAAGATAAAAAGAGCAAGAAAGAAAATA
TAAAGGATGAGAAGACAAAAAAAGAAAAAGAGAAAAAAAAAGATGGTGAAAAGGAAGAATCCAAAAAGGA
GGAAACTCCAGGAACTCCTAAAAAGAAGGAAACTAAGAAAAAATTCAAACTTGAGCCACATGATGATCAG
GTTTTTCTGGATGGAAATGATTTTGAAATGATAACAAAAGAGGAACTGGAACAGCAAACAGATGGGGATT
GTGAAGAGGATGAGGAAGAGGAAAATGATGGAGAAACACCTAAATCTTCACATGAAAAATCATACCCAAC
TTTCTTGTACAAAGTGGTTGGTAAGCCTATCCCTAACCCTCTCCTCGGTCTCGATTCTACGTAGTAATGA
GCTAGCGCTAACCGGTGGCGCGTTAAGTCGACAATCAACCTCTGGATTACAAAATTTGTGAAAGATTGAC
TGGTATTCTTAACTATGTTGCTCCTTTTACGCTATGTGGATACGCTGCTTTAATGCCTTTGTATCATGCT
ATTGCTTCCCGTATGGCTTTCATTTTCTCCTCCTTGTATAAATCCTGGTTGCTGTCTCTTTATGAGGAGT
TGTGGCCCGTTGTCAGGCAACGTGGCGTGGTGTGCACTGTGTTTGCTGACGCAACCCCCACTGGTTGGGG
CATTGCCACCACCTGTCAGCTCCTTTC
