[The description below was written by a language model from this plasmid's Addgene catalogue record.]
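Description:
pLEX_970_puro_DEST_V5_TLOC1(220aa)deltaN81 is a lentiviral mammalian expression plasmid built on the pLEX_970 backbone, a Gateway destination vector into which the insert was transferred by recombinational cloning. It is maintained in E. coli as a high-copy plasmid under ampicillin selection, and it carries a puromycin marker so that transduced or transfected mammalian cells can be selected for stable expression. As a lentiviral transfer vector it would normally be packaged into viral particles for delivery and genomic integration. No feature table is provided, so the promoter driving the insert, the arrangement of the puromycin cassette and the specific viral elements are not stated in the record.

The payload is a truncated form of human TLOC1, the gene now officially designated SEC62 (also known as HTP1 or Dtrp1). The construct name indicates that the starting point is a 220-amino-acid form of the protein, from which the 81 N-terminal residues have been deleted, leaving a 417 bp insert. The coding sequence is fused at its C terminus to a V5 epitope tag supplied by the backbone, which allows the product to be detected or immunoprecipitated with anti-V5 antibodies.

The plasmid comes from a study that systematically examined the 3q26 region and identified TLOC1 and SKIL as cancer drivers. In that context, an N-terminal deletion mutant of this kind is suited to structure-function experiments, comparing the truncated protein with the parental form after stable expression in human cells to ask which parts of TLOC1 are needed for its activity. The record does not detail the specific assays.
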