Addgene plasmid #45293: pLEX_970_puro_DEST_V5_TLOC1(220aa)deltaN81
Depositing lab: William Hahn. Depositing organization: Dana-Farber Cancer Institute. Publication: Systematic interrogation of 3q26 identifies TLOC1 and SKIL as cancer drivers. Hagerstrand D, Tong A, Schumacher SE, Ilic N, Shen RR, Cheung HW, Vazquez F, Shrestha Y, Kim SY, Giacomelli AO, Rosenbluh J, Schinzel AC, Spardy NA, Barbie DA, Mermel CH, Weir BA, Garraway LA, Tamayo P, Mesirov JP, Beroukhim R, Hahn WC. Cancer Discov. 2013 Jun 13. [Epub ahead of print] 10.1158/2159-8290.CD-12-0592 PubMed 23764425.
Backbone
  Vector backbone: pLEX_970
  Vector type: Mammalian Expression, Lentiviral
  Selectable markers: Puromycin
Growth in bacteria
  Bacterial resistance: Ampicillin, 100 μg/mL
  Growth temperature: 37°C
  Growth strain: DH5alpha
  Copy number: High Copy
Gene/Insert
  Gene/Insert name: TLOC1
  Species: H. sapiens (human)
  Insert size (bp): 417
  Mutation: deleted 81 N-terminal amino acids
  Entrez Gene: SEC62 (a.k.a. Dtrp1, HTP1, TLOC1, TP-1)
  Tag / fusion protein: V5 (C terminal on backbone)
  Cloning method: Gateway Cloning
  Sequencing primers: 5′ pLEX-fwd; 3′ pLEX-rev
Terms and licenses: Academic/Nonprofit Terms; Industry Terms: Not Available to Industry
How to cite: pLEX_970_puro_DEST_V5_TLOC1(220aa)deltaN81 was a gift from William Hahn (Addgene plasmid # 45293 ; http://n2t.net/addgene:45293 ; RRID:Addgene_45293)
